>Addgene plasmid #16986 | XP5 Xwnt-8 | addgene partial sequence | sequence record 23225 | SP6 5'-ATTTAGGTGACACTATAG-3'
GCGAGCTCGAATTCCGTTTTTTTTTTTTTTTTTTTTTTGTTCATTTGCTGAGGATACTGTTCAAGCATTA
CCCCGGATAGCAGCCTTCATCATGCAAAACACCACTTTGTTCATCCTTGCAACTCTTCTGATCTTCTGCC
CATTCTTCACTGCCTCAGCATGGTCAGTCAATAACTTTCTGATGACAGGACCCAAGGCATATCTGACATA
CTCAGCGAGTGTTGCCGTGGGTGCGCAAAATGGAATTGAGGAGTGTAAATATCAGTTTGCGTGGGAAAGA
TGGAATTGCCCTGAAAGTACCCTGCAGCTTGCTACCCACAATGGACTTCGAAGTGCAACCAGAAAAACCT
CCTTTGTGCATGCCATTAGCTCAGCGGGAGTTATGTATACACTGACGAGAAACTGCAGCATGGGGGACTT
TGATAACTGTGGATGTGATGACTCCAGAAATGGCCGCATCGGTGGCCGAGGCTGGGTATGGGGCGGCTGC
AGTGATAATGCAGAATTTGGTGAGCGGATCTCTAAACTATTCGTCGATGGCTTGGAGACGGGACAAGATG
CCAGAACCCTAATGAACTTGCATAACAATGAAGCAGGAAGACTTGCAGTGAAAGAGACAATGAAAAGGAC
TTGCAAGTGCCATGGAATATCTGGAAGTTGCAGCATACAAACTTGCTGGCTTCAGCTGGCCGAGTTTCGG
GATATTGGCAATCACTTAAAGATCAAGCACGACC
