[The description below was written by a language model from this plasmid's Addgene catalogue record.]
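Description:
XP5 Xwnt-8 is a small bacterial cloning and in vitro transcription plasmid built on the pGem1 backbone and carrying a cDNA for Xwnt-8 from the frog Xenopus laevis (the wnt8a.L gene). It is maintained in E. coli as a high-copy plasmid under ampicillin selection. Although the repository classifies it as a bacterial expression vector, the recorded information points to use as a riboprobe template rather than for producing protein in bacteria. The record includes no feature table, so elements such as the replication origin are not itemised.

The insert of about 1.4 kb was cloned by restriction digestion into an EcoRI site, and EcoRI sites are preserved at both ends, so the cDNA can be released intact as a single fragment. It sits between the SP6 and T7 bacteriophage promoters characteristic of pGEM-type vectors, which face inward from opposite sides and also serve as the sequencing primer sites (SP6 at the 5′ end, T7 at the 3′ end). This arrangement lets either strand be transcribed in vitro after the plasmid is linearised on the far side of the insert. According to the depositor's comments, cutting with BamHI and transcribing with T7 polymerase yields antisense RNA, whereas cutting with AvaI and transcribing with SP6 polymerase yields sense RNA.

The antisense transcript serves as a hybridisation probe for detecting Xwnt-8 mRNA, for example by in situ hybridisation in Xenopus embryos, with the sense transcript acting as the matching negative control. Wnt8 is a secreted Wnt-family signalling ligand studied in early frog development, which fits this use as an expression-pattern marker.
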