Addgene plasmid #16986: XP5 Xwnt-8
Depositing lab: Randall Moon. Depositing organization: University of Washington.
Backbone
  Vector backbone: pGem1
  Vector type: Bacterial Expression
Growth in bacteria
  Bacterial resistance: Ampicillin, 100 μg/mL
  Growth temperature: 37°C
  Growth strain: DH5alpha
  Copy number: High Copy
Gene/Insert
  Gene/Insert name: Xwnt-8
  Species: X. laevis (frog)
  Insert size (bp): 1420
  Entrez Gene: wnt8a.L (a.k.a. XELAEV_18017109mg, Xwnt8, wnt-8, wnt8, wnt8a, xwnt-8)
  Cloning method: Restriction Enzyme; 5′ cloning site EcoR1 (not destroyed); 3′ cloning site EcoRI (not destroyed)
  Sequencing primers: 5′ SP6; 3′ T7
Terms and licenses: Academic/Nonprofit Terms; Industry Terms: Not Available to Industry
Depositor comments: Insert: Xwnt-8 cDNA. Antisense probe cut with BamH1 and transcribe with T7. Sense probe cut with Ava1 and transcribe with SP6.
How to cite: XP5 Xwnt-8 was a gift from Randall Moon (Addgene plasmid # 16986 ; http://n2t.net/addgene:16986 ; RRID:Addgene_16986)
